Addgene plasmid #44919: pGEN-MCS
Purpose: (Empty Backbone)
Depositing lab: Harry Mobley. Depositing organization: University of Michigan. Publication: Expression of flagella is coincident with uropathogenic Escherichia coli ascension to the upper urinary tract. Lane MC, Alteri CJ, Smith SN, Mobley HL. Proc Natl Acad Sci U S A. 2007 Oct 16;104(42):16669-74. Epub 2007 Oct 9. 10.1073/pnas.0607898104 PubMed 17925449.
Backbone
  Vector backbone: pGEN
  Backbone size (bp): 5160
  Modifications to backbone: added multiple cloning site
  Vector type: stable complementation
  Promoter: none
Growth in bacteria
  Bacterial resistance: Ampicillin, 100 μg/mL
  Growth temperature: 37°C
  Growth strain: Top10
  Copy number: Low Copy
Gene/Insert
  Cloning method: Restriction Enzyme
  Sequencing primers: 5′ GGCACTTGCTCACGCTCTG; 3′ gtggtcacgcttttcgttgg
Resource information
  A portion of this plasmid was derived from a plasmid made by: James Galen University of Maryland
Terms and licenses: Academic/Nonprofit Terms; Industry Terms: Not Available to Industry
Depositor comments: original source is pGEN222
How to cite: pGEN-MCS was a gift from Harry Mobley (Addgene plasmid # 44919 ; http://n2t.net/addgene:44919 ; RRID:Addgene_44919)
