[The description below was written by a language model from this plasmid's Addgene catalogue record and pLannotate feature annotations shown in this document.]
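Description:
pGEN-MCS is an empty bacterial cloning backbone of 5,160 bp, derived from pGEN222 by the addition of a multiple cloning site and catalogued as a "stable complementation" vector. It replicates in E. coli from a p15A origin; the record lists it as low copy, and p15A is compatible with ColE1-type plasmids in the same cell. Selection is with ampicillin through the β-lactamase gene under its native bla promoter. No promoter is provided for the insert, so a gene cloned into the MCS by restriction digestion would normally need to bring its own regulatory region, as is usual in complementation work.

The distinctive feature of the backbone is a set of plasmid maintenance functions that help retain it when antibiotic selection is absent. The annotation identifies a hok/sok-type post-segregational killing locus (the flmC and sok matches), a toxin–antisense RNA system that eliminates daughter cells that have lost the plasmid. It also identifies the parM and stbB (parR) partition genes, which actively segregate plasmid copies at cell division. rrnB T1 and T2 terminators, with an adjacent 5S rRNA segment, lie next to the origin and probably insulate it from transcriptional read-through. A short GFPuv fragment is also annotated; it appears to be a remnant of the reporter carried by the parental plasmid rather than a functional reporter, although the record does not explain it.

The associated publication concerns uropathogenic E. coli during urinary tract ascension, which fits use of the vector for complementing mutants in settings such as animal infection where antibiotic pressure cannot be maintained.
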