Features (pLannotate 1.2.2; 12 found; start..end, strand, type, name):
     81..195     +  CDS            GFPuv (fragment): GFP variant optimized for excitation by UV light
    283..828     -  rep_origin     p15A ori: Plasmids containing the medium-copy-number p15A origin of replication can be propagated in E. coli cells that contain a second plasmid with the ColE1 origin.
    903..930     -  terminator     rrnB T2 terminator: transcription terminator T2 from the E. coli rrnB gene
   1022..1108    -  terminator     rrnB T1 terminator: Escherichia coli rrnB; transcription terminator T1 from the E. coli rrnB gene
   1110..1225    -  ncRNA          5S rRNA: Accession: RF00001 - 5S ribosomal RNA
   1823..2683    -  CDS            AmpR: β-lactamase; bla; confers resistance to ampicillin, carbenicillin, and related antibiotics
   2684..2788    -  promoter       AmpR promoter: bla
   3015..3224    -  CDS            flmC: FLMC1_ECOLI - Also known as ORF70 From Escherichia coli (strain K12).
   3210..3431    +  CDS            sok: SOK_ECOLX - Protein predicted: Swiss-Prot protein existence level 4. From Escherichia coli.
   3657..4616    +  CDS            parM: PARM_ECOLX - Also known as stbA. Experimental evidence at protein level: Swiss-Prot protein existence level 1. Involved in the control of plasmid partition. Required for the accurate segregation of the plasmid. From Escherichia coli.
   4619..4969    +  CDS            stbB: STBB_ECOLX - Experimental evidence at protein level: Swiss-Prot protein existence level 1. This protein is thought to be involved in the control of plasmid partition. From Escherichia coli.
   5098..6       -  CDS            YPNR_ECOLX (fragment) (across the origin): Protein predicted: Swiss-Prot protein existence level 4. From Escherichia coli.
>Addgene plasmid #44919 | pGEN-MCS | depositor full sequence | sequence record 62168 | pGEN-MCS sequence 5160 bps
GAATTCCTGCAGGGCATGCCCCGGGCATATGAAGCTTGGTACCGGGATCCGCGGCCGCGGGCCCCATGGA
TCGATAGCTGGTCGACACAATCTGCCCTTTCGAAAGATCCCAACGAAAAGCGTGACCACATGGTCCTTCT
TGAGTTTGTAACTGCTGCTGGGATTACACATGGCATGGATGAGCTCTACAAATAATGAGCTAGCCCGCCT
AATGAGCGGGCTTTTTTTTCTCGGCCTAGGAGATACTTAACAGGGAAGTGAGAGGGCCGCGGCAAAGCCG
TTTTTCCATAGGCTCCGCCCCCCTGACAAGCATCACGAAATCTGACGCTCAAATCAGTGGTGGCGAAACC
CGACAGGACTATAAAGATACCAGGCGTTTCCCCCTGGCGGCTCCCTCGTGCGCTCTCCTGTTCCTGCCTT
TCGGTTTACCGGTGTCATTCCGCTGTTATGGCCGCGTTTGTCTCATTCCACGCCTGACACTCAGTTCCGG
GTAGGCAGTTCGCTCCAAGCTGGACTGTATGCACGAACCCCCCGTTCAGTCCGACCGCTGCGCCTTATCC
GGTAACTATCGTCTTGAGTCCAACCCGGAAAGACATGCAAAAGCACCACTGGCAGCAGCCACTGGTAATT
GATTTAGAGGAGTTAGTCTTGAAGTCATGCGCCGGTTAAGGCTAAACTGAAAGGACAAGTTTTGGTGACT
GCGCTCCTCCAAGCCAGTTACCTCGGTTCAAAGAGTTGGTAGCTCAGAGAACCTTCGAAAAACCGCCCTG
CAAGGCGGTTTTTTCGTTTTCAGAGCAAGAGATTACGCGCAGACCAAAACGATCTCAAGAAGATCATCTT
ATTAATCAGATAAAATATTTCTAGGATCTAAAACACTAGGCCCAAGAGTTTGTAGAAACGCAAAAAGGCC
ATCCGTCAGGATGGCCTTCTGCTTAATTTGATGCCTGGCAGTTTATGGCGGGCGTCCTGCCCGCCACCCT
CCGGGCCGTTGCTTCGCAACGTTCAAATCCGCTCCCGGCGGATTTGTCCTACTCAGGAGAGCGTTCACCG
ACAAACAACAGATAAAACGAAAGGCCCAGTCTTTCGACTGAGCCTTTCGTTTTATTTGATGCCTGGCAGT
TCCCTACTCTCGCATGGGGAGACCCCACACTACCATCGGCGCTACGGCGTTTCACTTCTGAGTTCGGCAT
GGGGTCAGGTGGGACCACCGCGCTACTGCCGCCAGGCAAATTCTGTTTTATCAGACCGCTTCTGCGTTCT
GATTTAATCTGTATCAGGCTGAAAATCTTCTCTCATCCGCCAAAACAGCCAAGCTGGATCTGGCAAATCG
CTGAATATTCCTTTTGTCTCCGACCATCAGGCACCTGAGTCGCTGTCTTTTTCGTGACATTCAGTTCGCT
GCGCTCACGGCTCTGGCAGTGAATGGGGGTAAATGGCACTACAGGCGCCTTTTATGGATTCATGCAAGGA
AACTACCCATAATACAAGAAAAGCCCGTCACGGGCTTCTCAGGGCGTTTTATGGCGGGTCTGCTATGTGG
TGCTATCTGACTTTTTGCTGTTCAGCAGTTCCTGCCCTCTGATTTTCCAGTCTGACCACTTCGGATTATC
CCGTGACAGGTCATTCAGACTGGCTAATGCACCCAGTAAGGCAGCGGTATCATCAACAGGCTTACCCGTC
TTACTGTCAACCGGATCTAAAACACTAGTTAAGGGATTTTGGTCATGAGATTATCAAAAAGGATCTTCAC
CTAGATCCTTTTAAATTAAAAATGAAGTTTTAAATCAATCTAAAGTATATATGAGTAAACTTGGTCTGAC
AGTTACCAATGCTTAATCAGTGAGGCACCTATCTCAGCGATCTGTCTATTTCGTTCATCCATAGTTGCCT
GACTCCCCGTCGTGTAGATAACTACGATACGGGAGGGCTTACCATCTGGCCCCAGTGCTGCAATGATACC
GCGAGACCCACGCTCACCGGCTCCAGATTTATCAGCAATAAACCAGCCAGCCGGAAGGGCCGAGCGCAGA
AGTGGTCCTGCAACTTTATCCGCCTCCATCCAGTCTATTAATTGTTGCCGGGAAGCTAGAGTAAGTAGTT
CGCCAGTTAATAGTTTGCGCAACGTTGTTGCCATTGCTACAGGCATCGTGGTGTCACGCTCGTCGTTTGG
TATGGCTTCATTCAGCTCCGGTTCCCAACGATCAAGGCGAGTTACATGATCCCCCATGTTGTGCAAAAAA
GCGGTTAGCTCCTTCGGTCCTCCGATCGTTGTCAGAAGTAAGTTGGCCGCAGTGTTATCACTCATGGTTA
TGGCAGCACTGCATAATTCTCTTACTGTCATGCCATCCGTAAGATGCTTTTCTGTGACTGGTGAGTACTC
AACCAAGTCATTCTGAGAATAGTGTATGCGGCGACCGAGTTGCTCTTGCCCGGCGTCAACACGGGATAAT
ACCGCGCCACATAGCAGAACTTTAAAAGTGCTCATCATTGGAAAACGTTCTTCGGGGCGAAAACTCTCAA
GGATCTTACCGCTGTTGAGATCCAGTTCGATGTAACCCACTCGTGCACCCAACTGATCTTCAGCATCTTT
TACTTTCACCAGCGTTTCTGGGTGAGCAAAAACAGGAAGGCAAAATGCCGCAAAAAAGGGAATAAGGGCG
ACACGGAAATGTTGAATACTCATACTCTTCCTTTTTCAATATTATTGAAGCATTTATCAGGGTTATTGTC
TCATGAGCGGATACATATTTGAATGTATTTAGAAAAATAAACAAATAGGGGTTCCGCGCACATTTCCCCG
AAAAGTGCCACCTGACGTCTAAGAAACCATTATTATCATGACATTAACCTATAAAAATAGGCGTATCACG
AGGCCCTTTCGTCTTCTAGACAACATCAGCAAGGAGAAAGGGGCTACCGGCGAACCAGCAGCCCCTTTAT
AAAGGCGCTTCAGTAGTCAGACCAGCATCAGTCCTGAAAAGGCGGGCCTGCGCCCGCCTCCAGGTTGCTA
CTTACCGGATTCGTAAGCCATGAAAGCCGCCACCTCCCTGTGTCCGTCTCTGTAACGAATCTCGCACAGC
GATTTTCGTGTCAGATAAGTGAATATCAACAGTGTGAGACACACGATCAACACACACCAGACAAGGGAAC
TTCGTGGTAGTTTCATGGCCTTCTTCTCCTTGCGCAAAGCGCGGTAAGAGGCTATCCTGATGTGGACTAG
ACATAGGGATGCCTCGTGGTGGTTAATGAAAATTAACTTACTACGGGGCTATCTTCTTTCTGCCACACAA
CACGGCAACAAACCACCTTCACGTCATGAGGCAGAAAGCCTCAAGCGCCGGGCACATCATAGCCCATATA
CCTGCACGCTGACCACACTCACTTTCCCTGAAAATAATCCGCTCATTCAGACCGTTCACGGGAAATCCGT
GTGATTGTTGCCGCATCACGCTGCCTCCCGGAGTTTGTCTCGAGCACTTTTGTTACCCGCCAAACAAAAC
CCAAAAACAACCCATACCCAACCCAATAAAACACCAAAACAAGACAAATAATCATTGATTGATGGTTGAA
ATGGGGTAAACTTGACAAACAAACCCACTTAAAACCCAAAACATACCCAAACACACACCAAAAAAACACC
ATAAGGAGTTTTATAAATGTTGGTATTCATTGATGACGGTTCAACAAACATCAAACTACAGTGGCAGGAA
AGCGACGGAACAATTAAACAGCACATTAGCCCGAACAGCTTCAAACGCGAGTGGGCAGTCTCTTTTGGTG
ATAAAAAGGTCTTTAACTACACACTGAACGGCGAACAGTATTCATTTGATCCAATCAGCCCGGATGCTGT
AGTCACAACCAATATCGCATGGCAATACAGCGACGTTAATGTCGTTGCAGTGCATCACGCCTTACTGACC
AGTGGTCTGCCGGTAAGCGAAGTGGATATTGTTTGCACACTTCCTCTGACAGAGTATTACGACAGAAATA
ACCAACCCAATACGGAAAATATTGAGCGTAAGAAAGCAAACTTCCGGAAAAAAATTACATTAAATGGCGG
GGATACATTCACAATAAAAGATGTAAAAGTCATGCCTGAATCTATACCGGCAGGTTATGAAGTTCTACAA
GAACTGGATGAGTTAGATTCTTTATTAATTATAGATCTCGGGGGCACCACATTAGATATTTCTCAGGTAA
TGGGGAAATTATCGGGGATCAGTAAAATATACGGAGACTCATCTCTTGGTGTCTCTCTGGTTACATCTGC
AGTAAAAGATGCCCTTTCTCTTGCGAGAACAAAAGGAAGTAGCTATCTTGCTGACGATATAATCATTCAC
AGAAAAGATAATAACTATCTGAAGCAACGAATTAATGATGAGAACAAAATATCAATAGTCACCGAAGCAA
TGAATGAAGCACTTCGTAAACTTGAGCAACGTGTATTAAATACGCTCAATGAATTTTCTGGTTATACTCA
TGTTATGGTTATAGGCGGTGGCGCAGAATTAATATGCGATGCAGTAAAAAAACACACACAGATTCGTGAT
GAACGTTTTTTCAAAACCAATAACTCTCAATATGATTTAGTTAACGGTATGTATCTCATAGGTAATTAAT
GATGGACAAGCGCAGAACCATTGCCTTCAAACTAAATCCAGATGTAAATCAAACAGATAAAATTGTTTGT
GATACACTGGACAGTATCCCGCAAGGGGAACGAAGCCGCCTTAACCGGGCCGCACTGACGGCAGGTCTGG
CCTTATACAGACAAGATCCCCGGACCCCTTTCCTTTTATGTGAGCTGCTGACGAAAGAAACCACATTTTC
AGATATCGTGAATATATTGAGATCGCTATTTCCAAAAGAGATGGCCGATTTTAATTCTTCAATAGTCACT
CAATCCTCTTCACAACAAGAGCAAAAAAGTGATGAAGAGACCAAAAAAAATGCGATGAAGCTAATAAATT
AATTCAATTATTATTGAGTTCCCTTTATCCACTATCAGGCTGGATAAAGGGAACTCAATCAAGTTATTTT
CTTACCAGTCATTACATAATCGTTATTATGAAATAATCGTTTGCACTGTCTCTGTTATTCAGGCAATTTC
AATAAAGGCACTTGCTCACGCTCTGTCATTTTCTGAAACTCTTCATGCTG
