>Addgene plasmid #44919 | pGEN-MCS | addgene partial sequence | sequence record 63534 | stbB-F 5'-CAAAAGAGATGGCCGATTTT-3'
ACAAGAGCAAAAAAGTGATGAAGAGACCAAAAAAAATGCGATGAAGCTAATAAATTAATTCAATTATTAT
TGAGTTCCCTTTATCCACTATCAGGCTGGATAAAGGGAACTCAATCAAGTTATTTTCTTACCAGTCATTA
CATAATCGTTATTATGAAATAATCGTTTGCACTGTCTCTGTTATTCAGGCAATTTCAATAAAGGCACTTG
CTCACGCTCTGTCATTTTCTGAAACTCTCATGTGGAATTCCTGCAGGGCATGCCCCGGGCATATGAAGCT
TGGTACCGGGATCCGCGGCCGCGGGCCCCATGGATCGATAGCTGGTCGACACAATCTGCCCTTTCGAAAG
ATCCCAACGAAAAGCGTGACCACATGGTCCTTCTTGAGTTTGTAACTGCTGCTGGGATTACACATGGCAT
GGATGAGCTCTACAAATAATGAGCTAGCCCGCCTAATGAGCGGGCTTTTTTTTCTCGGCCTAGGAGATAC
TTAACAGGGAAGTGAGAGGGCCGCGGCAAAGCCGTTTTTCCATAGGCTCCGCCCCCCTGACAAGCATCAC
GAAATCTGACGCTCAAATCAGTGGTGGCGAAACCCGACAGGACTATAAAGATACCAGGCGTTTCCCCCTG
GCGGCTCCCCCGTGCGCTCTCCTGTTCCTGCCTTTCGGTTTACCGGTGTCATTCCGCTGTTATGGCCGCG
TTTGTCTCATTCCACGCCTGACACTCAGTTCCGGGTAGGCAGTTCGCTCCAAGCTGGACTGTATGCACGA
ACCCCCCGTTCAGTCCGACCGCTGCGCCTTATCCGGTAACTATCGTCTTGAGTC
